>Addgene plasmid #141902 | TFORF2069 | addgene full sequence | sequence record 389798 | Addgene NGS Result
TGTAGTCTTATGCAATACTCTTGTAGTCTTGCAACATGGTAACGATGAGTTAGCAACATGCCTTACAAGG
AGAGAAAAAGCACCGTGCATGCCGATTGGTGGAAGTAAGGTGGTACGATCGTGCCTTATTAGGAAGGCAA
CAGACGGGTCTGACATGGATTGGACGAACCACTGAATTGCCGCATTGCAGAGATATTGTATTTAAGTGCC
TAGCTCGATACATAAACGGGTCTCTCTGGTTAGACCAGATCTGAGCCTGGGAGCTCTCTGGCTAACTAGG
GAACCCACTGCTTAAGCCTCAATAAAGCTTGCCTTGAGTGCTTCAAGTAGTGTGTGCCCGTCTGTTGTGT
GACTCTGGTAACTAGAGATCCCTCAGACCCTTTTAGTCAGTGTGGAAAATCTCTAGCAGTGGCGCCCGAA
CAGGGACTTGAAAGCGAAAGGGAAACCAGAGGAGCTCTCTCGACGCAGGACTCGGCTTGCTGAAGCGCGC
ACGGCAAGAGGCGAGGGGCGGCGACTGGTGAGTACGCCAAAAATTTTGACTAGCGGAGGCTAGAAGGAGA
GAGATGGGTGCGAGAGCGTCAGTATTAAGCGGGGGAGAATTAGATCGCGATGGGAAAAAATTCGGTTAAG
GCCAGGGGGAAAGAAAAAATATAAATTAAAACATATAGTATGGGCAAGCAGGGAGCTAGAACGATTCGCA
GTTAATCCTGGCCTGTTAGAAACATCAGAAGGCTGTAGACAAATACTGGGACAGCTACAACCATCCCTTC
AGACAGGATCAGAAGAACTTAGATCATTATATAATACAGTAGCAACCCTCTATTGTGTGCATCAAAGGAT
AGAGATAAAAGACACCAAGGAAGCTTTAGACAAGATAGAGGAAGAGCAAAACAAAAGTAAGACCACCGCA
CAGCAAGCGGCCGCTGATCTTCAGACCTGGAGGAGGAGATATGAGGGACAATTGGAGAAGTGAATTATAT
AAATATAAAGTAGTAAAAATTGAACCATTAGGAGTAGCACCCACCAAGGCAAAGAGAAGAGTGGTGCAGA
GAGAAAAAAGAGCAGTGGGAATAGGAGCTTTGTTCCTTGGGTTCTTGGGAGCAGCAGGAAGCACTATGGG
CGCAGCGTCAATGACGCTGACGGTACAGGCCAGACAATTATTGTCTGGTATAGTGCAGCAGCAGAACAAT
TTGCTGAGGGCTATTGAGGCGCAACAGCATCTGTTGCAACTCACAGTCTGGGGCATCAAGCAGCTCCAGG
CAAGAATCCTGGCTGTGGAAAGATACCTAAAGGATCAACAGCTCCTGGGGATTTGGGGTTGCTCTGGAAA
ACTCATTTGCACCACTGCTGTGCCTTGGAATGCTAGTTGGAGTAATAAATCTCTGGAACAGATTTGGAAT
CACACGACCTGGATGGAGTGGGACAGAGAAATTAACAATTACACAAGCTTAATACACTCCTTAATTGAAG
AATCGCAAAACCAGCAAGAAAAGAATGAACAAGAATTATTGGAATTAGATAAATGGGCAAGTTTGTGGAA
TTGGTTTAACATAACAAATTGGCTGTGGTATATAAAATTATTCATAATGATAGTAGGAGGCTTGGTAGGT
TTAAGAATAGTTTTTGCTGTACTTTCTATAGTGAATAGAGTTAGGCAGGGATATTCACCATTATCGTTTC
AGACCCACCTCCCAACCCCGAGGGGACCCATGCATTGCATCTCAATTAGTCAGCAACCAGGTGTGGAAAG
TCCCCAGGCTCCCCAGCAGGCAGAAGTATGCAAAGCATGCGTCTCAATTAGTCAGCAACCATAGTCCCGC
CCCTAACTCCGCCCATCCCGCCCCTAACTCCGCCCAGTTCCGCCCATTCTCCGCCCCATGGCTGACTAAT
TTTTTTTATTTATGCAGAGGCCGAGGCCGCCTCGGCCTCTGAGCTATTCCAGAAGTAGTGAGGAGGCTTT
TTTGGAGGCCTAGGCTTTTGCAAAAAGCTTTCTAGAGGTACCACCGGAGCTTACCATGACCGAGTACAAG
CCCACGGTGCGCCTCGCCACCCGCGACGACGTCCCCAGGGCCGTACGCACCCTCGCCGCCGCGTTCGCCG
ACTACCCCGCCACGCGCCACACCGTCGATCCGGACCGCCACATCGAGCGGGTCACCGAGCTGCAAGAACT
CTTCCTCACGCGCGTCGGGCTCGACATCGGCAAGGTGTGGGTCGCGGACGACGGCGCCGCCGTGGCGGTC
TGGACCACGCCGGAGAGCGTCGAAGCGGGGGCGGTGTTCGCCGAGATCGGCCCGCGCATGGCCGAGTTGA
GCGGTTCCCGGCTGGCCGCGCAGCAACAGATGGAAGGCCTCCTGGCGCCGCACCGGCCCAAGGAGCCCGC
GTGGTTCCTGGCCACCGTCGGCGTCTCGCCCGACCACCAGGGCAAGGGTCTGGGCAGCGCCGTCGTGCTC
CCCGGAGTGGAGGCGGCCGAGCGCGCCGGGGTGCCCGCCTTCCTGGAGACCTCCGCGCCCCGCAACCTCC
CCTTCTACGAGCGGCTCGGCTTCACCGTCACCGCCGACGTCGAGGTGCCCGAAGGACCGCGCACCTGGTG
CATGACCCGCAAGCCCGGTGCCAGTTAACGAATTCTAGATCTTGAGACAAATGGCAGTATTCATCCACAA
TTTTAAAAGAAAAGGGGGGATTGGGGGGTACAGTGCAGGGGAAAGAATAGTAGACATAATAGCAACAGAC
ATACAAACTAAAGAATTACAAAAACAAATTACAAAAATTCAAAATTTTCGGGTTTATTACAGGGACAGCA
GAGATCCACTTTGGCGCCGGCTCGAGGCCTGCAGGTGCAAAGATGGATAAAGTTTTAAACAGAGAGGAAT
CTTTGCAGCTAATGGACCTTCTAGGTCTTGAAAGGAGTGGGAATTGGCTCCGGTGCCCGTCAGTGGGCAG
AGCGCACATCGCCCACAGTCCCCGAGAAGTTGGGGGGAGGGGTCGGCAATTGAACCGGTGCCTAGAGAAG
GTGGCGCGGGGTAAACTGGGAAAGTGATGTCGTGTACTGGCTCCGCCTTTTTCCCGAGGGTGGGGGAGAA
CCGTATATAAGTGCAGTAGTCGCCGTGAACGTTCTTTTTCGCAACGGGTTTGCCGCCAGAACACAGGTAA
GTGCCGTGTGTGGTTCCCGCGGGCCTGGCCTCTTTACGGGTTATGGCCCTTGCGTGCCTTGAATTACTTC
CACCTGGCTGCAGTACGTGATTCTTGATCCCGAGCTTCGGGTTGGAAGTGGGTGGGAGAGTTCGAGGCCT
TGCGCTTAAGGAGCCCCTTCGCCTCGTGCTTGAGTTGAGGCCTGGCCTGGGCGCTGGGGCCGCCGCGTGC
GAATCTGGTGGCACCTTCGCGCCTGTCTCGCTGCTTTCGATAAGTCTCTAGCCATTTAAAATTTTTGATG
ACCTGCTGCGACGCTTTTTTTCTGGCAAGATAGTCTTGTAAATGCGGGCCAAGATCTGCACACTGGTATT
TCGGTTTTTGGGGCCGCGGGCGGCGACGGGGCCCGTGCGTCCCAGCGCACATGTTCGGCGAGGCGGGGCC
TGCGAGCGCGGCCACCGAGAATCGGACGGGGGTAGTCTCAAGCTGGCCGGCCTGCTCTGGTGCCTGGCCT
CGCGCCGCCGTGTATCGCCCCGCCCTGGGCGGCAAGGCTGGCCCGGTCGGCACCAGTTGCGTGAGCGGAA
AGATGGCCGCTTCCCGGCCCTGCTGCAGGGAGCTCAAAATGGAGGACGCGGCGCTCGGGAGAGCGGGCGG
GTGAGTCACCCACACAAAGGAAAAGGGCCTTTCCGTCCTCAGCCGTCGCTTCATGTGACTCCACGGAGTA
CCGGGCGCCGTCCAGGCACCTCGATTAGTTCTCGAGCTTTTGGAGTACGTCGTCTTTAGGTTGGGGGGAG
GGGTTTTATGCGATGGAGTTTCCCCACACTGAGTGGGTGGAGACTGAAGTTAGGCCAGCTTGGCACTTGA
TGTAATTCTCCTTGGAATTTGCCCTTTTTGAGTTTGGATCTTGGTTCATTCTCAAGCCTCAGACAGTGGT
TCAAAGTTTTTTTCTTCCATTTCAGGTGTCGTGAGGCTAGCACCGCCACCCTGGATTTTTTTCGGGTAGT
GGAAAACCAGCAGCCTCCCGCGACGATGCCCCTCAACGTTAGCTTCACCAACAGGAACTATGACCTCGAC
TACGACTCGGTGCAGCCGTATTTCTACTGCGACGAGGAGGAGAACTTCTACCAGCAGCAGCAGCAGAGCG
AGCTGCAGCCCCCGGCGCCCAGCGAGGATATCTGGAAGAAATTCGAGCTGCTGCCCACCCCGCCCCTGTC
CCCTAGCCGCCGCTCCGGGCTCTGCTCGCCCTCCTACGTTGCGGTCACACCCTTCTCCCTTCGGGGAGAC
AACGACGGCGGTGGCGGGAGCTTCTCCACGGCCGACCAGCTGGAGATGGTGACCGAGCTGCTGGGAGGAG
ACATGGTGAACCAGAGTTTCATCTGCGACCCGGACGACGAGACCTTCATCAAAAACATCATCATCCAGGA
CTGTATGTGGAGCGGCTTCTCGGCCGCCGCCAAGCTCGTCTCAGAGAAGCTGGCCTCCTACCAGGCTGCG
CGCAAAGACAGCGGCAGCCCGAACCCCGCCCGCGGCCACAGCGTCTGCTCCACCTCCAGCTTGTACCTGC
AGGATCTGAGCGCCGCCGCCTCAGAGTGCATCGACCCCTCGGTGGTCTTCCCCTACCCTCTCAACGACAG
CAGCTCGCCCAAGTCCTGCGCCTCGCAAGACTCCAGCGCCTTCTCTCCGTCCTCGGATTCTCTGCTCTCC
TCGACGGAGTCCTCCCCGCAGGGCAGCCCCGAGCCCCTGGTGCTCCATGAGGAGACACCGCCCACCACCA
GCAGCGACTCTGAGGAGGAACAAGAAGATGAGGAAGAAATCGATGTTGTTTCTGTGGAAAAGAGGCAGGC
TCCTGGCAAAAGGTCAGAGTCTGGATCACCTTCTGCTGGAGGCCACAGCAAACCTCCTCACAGCCCACTG
GTCCTCAAGAGGTGCCACGTCTCCACACATCAGCACAACTACGCAGCGCCTCCCTCCACTCGGAAGGACT
ATCCTGCTGCCAAGAGGGTCAAGTTGGACAGTGTCAGAGTCCTGAGACAGATCAGCAACAACCGAAAATG
CACCAGCCCCAGGTCCTCGGACACCGAGGAGAATGTCAAGAGGCGAACACACAACGTCTTGGAGCGCCAG
AGGAGGAACGAGCTAAAACGGAGCTTTTTTGCCCTGCGTGACCAGATCCCGGAGTTGGAAAACAATGAAA
AGGCCCCCAAGGTAGTTATCCTTAAAAAAGCCACAGCATACATCCTGTCCGTCCAAGCAGAGGAGCAAAA
GCTCATTTCTGAAGAGGACTTGTTGCGGAAACGACGAGAACAGTTGAAACACAAACTTGAACAGCTACGG
AACTCTTGTGCGTAGTAATGAACTAGTCCGTAACTTGAAAGTATTTCGATTTCTTGGCTTTATATATCTT
GTGGAAAGGACGACCGGTGTGTCCAGGGCCTCGACAAACGCGTTAAGTCGACAATCAACCTCTGGATTAC
AAAATTTGTGAAAGATTGACTGGTATTCTTAACTATGTTGCTCCTTTTACGCTATGTGGATACGCTGCTT
TAATGCCTTTGTATCATGCTATTGCTTCCCGTATGGCTTTCATTTTCTCCTCCTTGTATAAATCCTGGTT
GCTGTCTCTTTATGAGGAGTTGTGGCCCGTTGTCAGGCAACGTGGCGTGGTGTGCACTGTGTTTGCTGAC
GCAACCCCCACTGGTTGGGGCATTGCCACCACCTGTCAGCTCCTTTCCGGGACTTTCGCTTTCCCCCTCC
CTATTGCCACGGCGGAACTCATCGCCGCCTGCCTTGCCCGCTGCTGGACAGGGGCTCGGCTGTTGGGCAC
TGACAATTCCGTGGTGTTGTCGGGGAAATCATCGTCCTTTCCTTGGCTGCTCGCCTGTGTTGCCACCTGG
ATTCTGCGCGGGACGTCCTTCTGCTACGTCCCTTCGGCCCTCAATCCAGCGGACCTTCCTTCCCGCGGCC
TGCTGCCGGCTCTGCGGCCTCTTCCGCGTCTTCGCCTTCGCCCTCAGACGAGTCGGATCTCCCTTTGGGC
CGCCTCCCCGCGTCGACTTTAAGACCAATGACTTACAAGGCAGCTGTAGATCTTAGCCACTTTTTAAAAG
AAAAGGGGGGACTGGAAGGGCTAATTCACTCCCAACGAAGACAAGATCTGCTTTTTGCTTGTACTGGGTC
TCTCTGGTTAGACCAGATCTGAGCCTGGGAGCTCTCTGGCTAACTAGGGAACCCACTGCTTAAGCCTCAA
TAAAGCTTGCCTTGAGTGCTTCAAGTAGTGTGTGCCCGTCTGTTGTGTGACTCTGGTAACTAGAGATCCC
TCAGACCCTTTTAGTCAGTGTGGAAAATCTCTAGCAGTACGTATAGTAGTTCATGTCATCTTATTATTCA
GTATTTATAACTTGCAAAGAAATGAATATCAGAGAGTGAGAGGAACTTGTTTATTGCAGCTTATAATGGT
TACAAATAAAGCAATAGCATCACAAATTTCACAAATAAAGCATTTTTTTCACTGCATTCTAGTTGTGGTT
TGTCCAAACTCATCAATGTATCTTATCATGTCTGGCTCTAGCTATCCCGCCCCTAACTCCGCCCATCCCG
CCCCTAACTCCGCCCAGTTCCGCCCATTCTCCGCCCCATGGCTGACTAATTTTTTTTATTTATGCAGAGG
CCGAGGCCGCCTCGGCCTCTGAGCTATTCCAGAAGTAGTGAGGAGGCTTTTTTGGAGGCCTAGGGACGTA
CCCAATTCGCCCTATAGTGAGTCGTATTACGCGCGCTCACTGGCCGTCGTTTTACAACGTCGTGACTGGG
AAAACCCTGGCGTTACCCAACTTAATCGCCTTGCAGCACATCCCCCTTTCGCCAGCTGGCGTAATAGCGA
AGAGGCCCGCACCGATCGCCCTTCCCAACAGTTGCGCAGCCTGAATGGCGAATGGG
[124 nt withheld, positions 7057-7180]
C
[91 nt withheld, positions 7182-7272]
A
[49 nt withheld, positions 7274-7322]
CCTTTGACGTTGGAGTCCACGTTCTTT
[37 nt withheld, positions 7350-7386]
ACCCTATCTCGGTCTATTCTTTTGATTTATAAGGGATTTTGCCGATTTCGGCCTATTGGTTAAAAAATGA
GCTGATTTAACAAAAATTTAACGCGAATTTTAACAAAATATTAACGCTTACAATTTAGGTGGCACTTTTC
GGGGAAATGTGCGCGGAACCCCTATTTGTTTATTTTTCTAAATACATTCAAATATGTATCCGCTCATGAG
ACAATAACCCTGATAAATGCTTCAATAATATTGAAAAAGGAAGAGTATGAGTATTCAACATTTCCGTGTC
GCCCTTATTCCCTTTTTTGCGGCATTTTGCCTTCCTGTTTTTGCTCACCCAGAAACGCTGGTGAAAGTAA
AAGATGCTGAAGATCAGTTGGGTGCACGAGTGGGTTACATCGAACTGGATCTCAACAGCGGTAAGATCCT
TGAGAGTTTTCGCCCCGAAGAACGTTTTCCAATGATGAGCACTTTTAAAGTTCTGCTATGTGGCGCGGTA
TTATCCCGTATTGACGCCGGGCAAGAGCAACTCGGTCGCCGCATACACTATTCTCAGAATGACTTGGTTG
AGTACTCACCAGTCACAGAAAAGCATCTTACGGATGGCATGACAGTAAGAGAATTATGCAGTGCTGCCAT
AACCATGAGTGATAACACTGCGGCCAACTTACTTCTGACAACGATCGGAGGACCGAAGGAGCTAACCGCT
TTTTTGCACAACATGGGGGATCATGTAACTCGCCTTGATCGTTGGGAACCGGAGCTGAATGAAGCCATAC
CAAACGACGAGCGTGACACCACGATGCCTGTAGCAATGGCAACAACGTTGCGCAAACTATTAACTGGCGA
ACTACTTACTCTAGCTTCCCGGCAACAATTAATAGACTGGATGGAGGCGGATAAAGTTGCAGGACCACTT
CTGCGCTCGGCCCTTCCGGCTGGCTGGTTTATTGCTGATAAATCTGGAGCCGGTGAGCGTGGGTCTCGCG
GTATCATTGCAGCACTGGGGCCAGATGGTAAGCCCTCCCGTATCGTAGTTATCTACACGACGGGGAGTCA
GGCAACTATGGATGAACGAAATAGACAGATCGCTGAGATAGGTGCCTCACTGATTAAGCATTGGTAACTG
TCAGACCAAGTTTACTCATATATACTTTAGATTGATTTAAAACTTCATTTTTAATTTAAAAGGATCTAGG
TGAAGATCCTTTTTGATAATCTCATGACCAAAATCCCTTAACGTGAGTTTTCGTTCCACTGAGCGTCAGA
CCCCGTAGAAAAGATCAAAGGATCTTCTTGAGATCCTTTTTTTCTGCGCGTAATCTGCTGCTTGCAAACA
AAAAAACCACCGCTACCAGCGGTGGTTTGTTTGCCGGATCAAGAGCTACCAACTCTTTTTCCGAAGGTAA
CTGGCTTCAGCAGAGCGCAGATACCAAATACTGTTCTTCTAGTGTAGCCGTAGTTAGGCCACCACTTCAA
GAACTCTGTAGCACCGCCTACATACCTCGCTCTGCTAATCCTGTTACCAGTGGCTGCTGCCAGTGGCGAT
AAGTCGTGTCTTACCGGGTTGGACTCAAGACGATAGTTACCGGATAAGGCGCAGCGGTCGGGCTGAACGG
GGGGTTCGTGCACACAGCCCAGCTTGGAGCGAACGACCTACACCGAACTGAGATACCTACAGCGTGAGCT
ATGAGAAAGCGCCACGCTTCCCGAAGGGAGAAAGGCGGACAGGTATCCGGTAAGCGGCAGGGTCGGAACA
GGAGAGCGCACGAGGGAGCTTCCAGGGGGAAACGCCTGGTATCTTTATAGTCCTGTCGGGTTTCGCCACC
TCTGACTTGAGCGTCGATTTTTGTGATGCTCGTCAGGGGGGCGGAGCCTATGGAAAAACGCCAGCAACGC
GGCCTTTTTACGGTTCCTGGCCTTTTGCTGGCCTTTTGCTCACATGTTCTTTCCTGCGTTATCCCCTGAT
TCTGTGGATAACCGTATTACCGCCTTTGAGTGAGCTGATACCGCTCGCCGCAGCCGAACGACCGAGCGCA
GCGAGTCAGTGAGCGAGGAAGCGGAAGAGCGCCCAATACGCAAACCGCCTCTCCCCGCGCGTTGGCCGAT
TCATTAATGCAGCTGGCACGACAGGTTTCCCGACTGGAAAGCGGGCAGTGAGCGCAACGCAATTAATGTG
AGTTAGCTCACTCATTAGGCACCCCAGGCTTTACACTTTATGCTTCCGGCTCGTATGTTGTGTGGAATTG
TGAGCGGATAACAATTTCACACAGGAAACAGCTATGACCATGATTACGCCAAGCGCGCAATTAACCCTCA
CTAAAGGGAACAAAAGCTGGAGCTGCAAGCTTAA
Features (pLannotate 1.2.2; 31 found; start..end, strand, type, name):
      1..227     +  promoter       RSV promoter: Rous sarcoma virus enhancer/promoter
    228..408     +  LTR            5' LTR (truncated): truncated 5' long terminal repeat (LTR) from HIV-1
    455..580     +  misc_feature   HIV-1 Ψ: packaging signal of human immunodeficiency virus type 1
    564..927     +  CDS            HIV-1 gag (fragment): gag protein from human immunodeficiency virus 1; gag
   1073..1306    +  misc_feature   RRE: The Rev response element (RRE) of HIV-1 allows for Rev-dependent mRNA export from the nucleus to the cytoplasm.
   1683..1709    +  CDS            Rev (fragment): human immunodeficiency virus 1 (HIV-1) Rev protein; rev; enhances nuclear export of unspliced and incompletely spliced viral mRNAs
   1716..1739    +  promoter       SV40 promoter (fragment): SV40 early promoter
   1740..1811    +  promoter       SV40 promoter (fragment): SV40 enhancer and early promoter
   1835..1970    +  rep_origin     SV40 ori: SV40 origin of replication
   2016..2612    +  CDS            PuroR (fragment): puromycin N-acetyltransferase; pac from Streptomyces; confers resistance to puromycin
   2661..2778    +  misc_feature   cPPT/CTS: central polypurine tract and central termination sequence of HIV-1
   2843..2909    +  CDS            small t antigen (fragment): SV40 (simian virus 40) small t antigen
   2916..4094    +  promoter       EF-1α promoter: strong constitutive promoter for human elongation factor EF-1α
   4156..5472    +  CDS            MYC: MYC_HUMAN - Also known as BHLHE39. Experimental evidence at protein level: Swiss-Prot protein existence level 1. Transcription factor that binds DNA in a non-specific manner, yet also specifically recognizes the core sequence 5'-CAC[GA]TG-3'. Activates the transcription of growth-related genes. Binds to the VEGFA promoter, promoting VEGFA production and subsequent sprouting angiogenesis (PubMed:24940000). Regulator of somatic reprogramming, controls self-renewal of embryonic stem cells. Functions with TAF6L to activate target gene expression through RNA polymerase II pause release (By similari
   5488..5541    +  promoter       U6 promoter (fragment): RNA polymerase III promoter for human U6 snRNA
   5583..6171    +  misc_feature   WPRE: woodchuck hepatitis virus posttranscriptional regulatory element
   6222..6241    +  misc_feature   cPPT/CTS (fragment): central polypurine tract and central termination sequence of HIV-1
   6243..6476    +  LTR            3' LTR (ΔU3): self-inactivating 3' long terminal repeat (LTR) from HIV-1
   6554..6675    +  polyA_signal   SV40 poly(A) signal: SV40 polyadenylation signal
   6715..6850    +  rep_origin     SV40 ori: SV40 origin of replication
   6871..6889    -  promoter       T7 promoter: promoter for bacteriophage T7 RNA polymerase
   6897..7052    +  CDS            lacZα (fragment): LacZα fragment of β-galactosidase; lacZ fragment
   7057..7485    +  rep_origin     f1 ori (sequence partly withheld): f1 bacteriophage origin of replication; arrow indicates direction of (+) strand synthesis
   7538..7642    +  promoter       AmpR promoter: bla
   7643..8503    +  CDS            AmpR: β-lactamase; bla; confers resistance to ampicillin, carbenicillin, and related antibiotics
   8674..9262    +  rep_origin     ori: high-copy-number ColE1/pMB1/pBR322/pUC origin of replication
   9445..9537    +  CDS            lacI (fragment): lac repressor; lacI; The lac repressor binds to the lac operator to inhibit transcription in E. coli. This inhibition can be relieved by adding lactose or isopropyl-β-D-thiogalactopyranoside (IPTG).
   9550..9571    +  protein_bind   CAP binding site: CAP binding activates transcription in the presence of cAMP. E. coli catabolite activator protein
   9586..9616    +  promoter       lac promoter: promoter for the E. coli lac operon
   9624..9640    +  protein_bind   lac operator: The lac repressor binds to the lac operator to inhibit transcription in E. coli. This inhibition can be relieved by adding lactose or isopropyl-β-D-thiogalactopyranoside (IPTG). lac repressor encoded by lacI
   9685..9703    +  promoter       T3 promoter: promoter for bacteriophage T3 RNA polymerase
