[The description below was written by a language model from this plasmid's Addgene catalogue record and pLannotate feature annotations shown in this document.]
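Description:
TFORF2069 is a lentiviral mammalian expression plasmid built on the pLX_TRC317 backbone and carrying the human MYC open reading frame, one member of a barcoded transcription factor ORF collection. It is propagated in E. coli through a high-copy ColE1/pUC-type origin with ampicillin selection (AmpR under its own bla promoter). An f1 origin and remnants of a lac/lacZα cloning region with flanking T3 and T7 promoters are also present in the bacterial portion. The depositor notes that the plasmid can recombine, as is common for LTR-containing vectors.

The viral cassette has a third-generation, self-inactivating layout. An RSV promoter fused to a truncated HIV-1 5' LTR drives genomic RNA production in packaging cells. It is followed by the Ψ packaging signal with a gag fragment, the Rev response element for Rev-dependent nuclear export, a cPPT/CTS element, and a ΔU3 3' LTR that inactivates LTR promoter activity after integration. An SV40 poly(A) signal lies downstream. Within the provirus, an SV40 early promoter drives puromycin N-acetyltransferase for selecting transduced cells, and the EF-1α promoter drives constitutive MYC expression. A WPRE downstream of the ORF enhances transcript stability and expression. According to the record, each construct in the collection carries a unique 24-bp barcode. This barcode is not annotated in the feature table, so its position cannot be stated, although a short U6 promoter fragment is annotated between the ORF and the WPRE.

The construct is intended for overexpressing MYC in mammalian cells by lentiviral transduction, particularly in pooled screens where the barcode identifies which transcription factor each cell received, as in studies of directed differentiation.
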