Addgene plasmid #141902: TFORF2069
Purpose: Lentiviral vector for overexpressing transcription factor ORFs with unique 24-bp barcodes. Barcodes facilitate identification of transcription factors in pooled screens.
Depositing lab: Feng Zhang. Depositing organization: Broad Institute. Publication: A transcription factor atlas of directed differentiation. Joung J, Ma S, Tay T, Geiger-Schuller KR, Kirchgatterer PC, Verdine VK, Guo B, Arias-Garcia MA, Allen WE, Singh A, Kuksenko O, Abudayyeh OO, Gootenberg JS, Fu Z, Macrae RK, Buenrostro JD, Regev A, Zhang F. Cell. 2023 Jan 5;186(1):209-229.e26. doi: 10.1016/j.cell.2022.11.026. PubMed 36608654.
Backbone
  Vector backbone: pLX_TRC317
  Backbone manufacturer: Broad Institute Genetic Perturbation Platform
  Backbone size w/o insert (bp): 8264
  Vector type: Mammalian Expression, Lentiviral
  Selectable markers: Puromycin
Growth in bacteria
  Bacterial resistance: Ampicillin, 100 μg/mL
  Growth temperature: 37°C
  Growth strain: NEB Stable
  Copy number: High Copy
Gene/Insert
  Gene/Insert name: MYC
  Species: H. sapiens (human)
  Insert size (bp): 1466
  Entrez Gene: MYC (a.k.a. MRTL, MYCC, bHLHe39, c-Myc)
  Promoter: EF1a
  Cloning method: Unknown
  Sequencing primers: 5′ GGGTGGAGACTGAAGTTAGGCCAG; 3′ CACATAGCGTAAAAGGAGCAACATAG
Terms and licenses: Academic/Nonprofit Terms; Industry Terms: Not Available to Industry
Depositor comments: NM_002467,ENST00000621592,ENST00000613283 . The transcription factor ORF portion of this plasmid was synthesized by Genewiz. Please test multiple small colonies in case of plasmid recombination. To make this collection available in a timely manner, a portion of this collection was not fully sequenced by Addgene. If an Addgene verified full plasmid sequence is not available, please contact us prior to placing an order to request the full sequence.
How to cite: TFORF2069 was a gift from Feng Zhang (Addgene plasmid # 141902 ; http://n2t.net/addgene:141902 ; RRID:Addgene_141902)
