>Addgene plasmid #141902 | TFORF2069 | depositor partial sequence | sequence record 277843 | Insert
ACCGCCACCCTGGATTTTTTTCGGGTAGTGGAAAACCAGCAGCCTCCCGCGACGATGCCCCTCAACGTTA
GCTTCACCAACAGGAACTATGACCTCGACTACGACTCGGTGCAGCCGTATTTCTACTGCGACGAGGAGGA
GAACTTCTACCAGCAGCAGCAGCAGAGCGAGCTGCAGCCCCCGGCGCCCAGCGAGGATATCTGGAAGAAA
TTCGAGCTGCTGCCCACCCCGCCCCTGTCCCCTAGCCGCCGCTCCGGGCTCTGCTCGCCCTCCTACGTTG
CGGTCACACCCTTCTCCCTTCGGGGAGACAACGACGGCGGTGGCGGGAGCTTCTCCACGGCCGACCAGCT
GGAGATGGTGACCGAGCTGCTGGGAGGAGACATGGTGAACCAGAGTTTCATCTGCGACCCGGACGACGAG
ACCTTCATCAAAAACATCATCATCCAGGACTGTATGTGGAGCGGCTTCTCGGCCGCCGCCAAGCTCGTCT
CAGAGAAGCTGGCCTCCTACCAGGCTGCGCGCAAAGACAGCGGCAGCCCGAACCCCGCCCGCGGCCACAG
CGTCTGCTCCACCTCCAGCTTGTACCTGCAGGATCTGAGCGCCGCCGCCTCAGAGTGCATCGACCCCTCG
GTGGTCTTCCCCTACCCTCTCAACGACAGCAGCTCGCCCAAGTCCTGCGCCTCGCAAGACTCCAGCGCCT
TCTCTCCGTCCTCGGATTCTCTGCTCTCCTCGACGGAGTCCTCCCCGCAGGGCAGCCCCGAGCCCCTGGT
GCTCCATGAGGAGACACCGCCCACCACCAGCAGCGACTCTGAGGAGGAACAAGAAGATGAGGAAGAAATC
GATGTTGTTTCTGTGGAAAAGAGGCAGGCTCCTGGCAAAAGGTCAGAGTCTGGATCACCTTCTGCTGGAG
GCCACAGCAAACCTCCTCACAGCCCACTGGTCCTCAAGAGGTGCCACGTCTCCACACATCAGCACAACTA
CGCAGCGCCTCCCTCCACTCGGAAGGACTATCCTGCTGCCAAGAGGGTCAAGTTGGACAGTGTCAGAGTC
CTGAGACAGATCAGCAACAACCGAAAATGCACCAGCCCCAGGTCCTCGGACACCGAGGAGAATGTCAAGA
GGCGAACACACAACGTCTTGGAGCGCCAGAGGAGGAACGAGCTAAAACGGAGCTTTTTTGCCCTGCGTGA
CCAGATCCCGGAGTTGGAAAACAATGAAAAGGCCCCCAAGGTAGTTATCCTTAAAAAAGCCACAGCATAC
ATCCTGTCCGTCCAAGCAGAGGAGCAAAAGCTCATTTCTGAAGAGGACTTGTTGCGGAAACGACGAGAAC
AGTTGAAACACAAACTTGAACAGCTACGGAACTCTTGTGCGTAGTAATGAACTAGTCCGTAACTTGAAAG
TATTTCGATTTCTTGGCTTTATATATCTTGTGGAAAGGACGACCGGTGTGTCCAGGGCCTCGACAA
