>Addgene plasmid #141902 | TFORF2069 | depositor partial sequence | sequence record 277844 | Barcode
CCGGTGTGTCCAGGGCCTCGACAA
